>Addgene plasmid #41031 | Gcm2TEASY | addgene partial sequence | sequence record 55097 | M13pUC-fwd 5'-CCCAGTCACGACGTTGTAAAACG-3'
TGTATACGACTCACTATAGGGCGAATTGGGCCCGACGTCGCATGCTCCCGGCCGCCATGGCGGCCGCGGG
AATTCGATTAGAAGCACTCAGGACATCAGGGGACACCTCAATAGCACGGCCGCCCTGGAACCCACAGAAC
TATTTGATATGACTGCTGATACCAGCTTCCCTATTCCAGGGCAGCCCTCCCCTTCGTTCCCAAACTCTGA
TGTCTACAGAGTTACCTGTGACCTGCCCACCTTTCAAGGAGATATAATACTGCCCTTTCAGAAATATCCA
AATCCAAGCATTTATTTCCCCGGGCCACCTTGGGGCTATGAGTTGGCAAGTTCTGGGGTTACAGGTTCGA
GTCCATATTCCACCCTGTATAAAGATTCCTCCGAGGTCCCCGATGACCCAGATTGGATTCCTCTAAACTC
ACTACAGTATAATGTCAGTTCCTATGGCAGCTATGAGAGAACCTTGGATTTCACAGCTAGGTATCATAGC
TGGAAACCAACACACGGGAAGCCCAGCCTTGAGGAGAAGGTTGACTGTGAGCAATGCCAGGCTGTGCCCA
CATTGCCTTATTACAACCTAGAGCTGCCCTGCAGGTACCTGCCAGTGCCAGCAGCGGGTAGCCAGGCTCT
GCAGACAGTAATCACCACCACAGTGGCTTACCAGGCCTACCAGCACCCTGCTCTGAAACACGGTGACAGC
ATGCAGGAGGTTAGCAGCCTTGCCAGCTGCACCTATGCCTCGGAAAACCTCCCAATGCCCATCTATCCAC
CAGCCTTAGACCCTCAAGAGGGAGTCATTCAGGCAGTCTCTCCTTCAGG
