[The description below was written by a language model from this plasmid's Addgene catalogue record.]
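Description:
Gcm2TEASY is a riboprobe template plasmid built on pGEM-T Easy, a small (about 3 kb) high-copy bacterial cloning vector from Promega. It is propagated in E. coli under ampicillin selection and has no elements for expression in eukaryotic cells. Its sole purpose is to serve as a template for in vitro transcription of labelled RNA probes.

The insert is a partial cDNA fragment of mouse Gcm2 (glial cells missing homolog 2), corresponding to nucleotides 584–1510 of the referenced GenBank mRNA entry, or roughly 930 bp. It sits between the EcoRI and SpeI sites of the polylinker, both of which remain intact. The cloning site is flanked by opposing bacteriophage promoters, so either strand can be transcribed. In this orientation, T7 RNA polymerase produces the sense strand, usable as a negative control, and SP6 RNA polymerase produces the antisense strand that hybridises to endogenous Gcm2 mRNA. According to the depositor, the antisense probe is made by linearising the plasmid with NcoI and transcribing run-off RNA with SP6. The same T7 and SP6 sites serve as sequencing primer sites for verifying the insert.

The plasmid is used for in situ hybridisation to detect Gcm2 transcripts in mouse tissue. The associated publication used Gcm2 expression to mark the early parathyroid-specific domain of the developing third pharyngeal pouch, alongside Foxn1 as a marker of the thymus-specific domain. No feature table was supplied, so details beyond the catalogue fields are not documented here.
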