Addgene plasmid #41031: Gcm2TEASY
Depositing lab: Nancy Manley. Depositing organization: Augusta University. Publication: Gcm2 and Foxn1 mark early parathyroid- and thymus-specific domains in the developing third pharyngeal pouch. Gordon J, Bennett AR, Blackburn CC, Manley NR. Mech Dev. 2001 May;103(1-2):141-3. 10.1016/S0925-4773(01)00333-1 PubMed 11335122.
Backbone
  Vector backbone: pGEM-T Easy
  Backbone manufacturer: Promega
  Backbone size w/o insert (bp): 3015
  Vector type: in situ probe
Growth in bacteria
  Bacterial resistance: Ampicillin, 100 μg/mL
  Growth temperature: 37°C
  Growth strain: DH5alpha
  Copy number: High Copy
Gene/Insert
  Gene/Insert name: Gcm2 in situ probe
  Species: M. musculus (mouse)
  Mutation: contains nucleotides 584-1510 of GenBank accession number AF081556
  GenBank ID: AF081556
  Entrez Gene: Gcm2 (a.k.a. Gcm-rs1, Gcm1, Gcm1-rs2)
  Promoter: T7 sense; SP6 antisense
  Cloning method: Restriction Enzyme; 5′ cloning site EcoRI (not destroyed); 3′ cloning site SpeI (not destroyed)
  Sequencing primers: 5′ T7; 3′ SP6
Terms and licenses: Academic/Nonprofit Terms; Industry Terms: Not Available to Industry
Depositor comments: For Gcm2 in situ antisense probe, linearize with NcoI and transcribe with SP6
How to cite: Gcm2TEASY was a gift from Nancy Manley (Addgene plasmid # 41031 ; http://n2t.net/addgene:41031 ; RRID:Addgene_41031)
